Addgene plasmid #135754: PX330_ZNF503_1
Purpose: Encodes gRNA for 3' target of human ZNF503
Depositing lab: Richard M. Myers. Depositing organization: HudsonAlpha Institute for Biotechnology. Publication: CETCh-seq: CRISPR epitope tagging ChIP-seq of DNA-binding proteins. Savic D, Partridge EC, Newberry KM, Smith SB, Meadows SK, Roberts BS, Mackiewicz M, Mendenhall EM, Myers RM. Genome Res. 2015 Sep 9. 10.1101/gr.193540.115 PubMed 26355004.
Backbone
  Vector backbone: PX330
  Vector type: CRISPR
Growth in bacteria
  Bacterial resistance: Ampicillin, 100 μg/mL
  Growth temperature: 37°C
  Growth strain: DH5alpha
  Copy number: High Copy
Gene/Insert
  Gene/Insert name: ZNF503 gRNA
  gRNA/shRNA sequence: GGCGCTGGGGTATCAGTG
  Species: H. sapiens (human)
  Entrez Gene: ZNF503 (a.k.a. NOLZ-1, MGC2555, FLJ45745)
  Promoter: U6
  Cloning method: Restriction Enzyme; 5′ cloning site Unknown (unknown if destroyed)
Terms and licenses: Academic/Nonprofit Terms; Industry Terms: Not Available to Industry
How to cite: PX330_ZNF503_1 was a gift from Richard M. Myers (Addgene plasmid # 135754 ; http://n2t.net/addgene:135754 ; RRID:Addgene_135754)
