[The description below was written by a language model from this plasmid's Addgene catalogue record and pLannotate feature annotations shown in this document.]
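Description:
PX330_ZNF503_1 is a CRISPR plasmid built on the PX330 backbone, an all-in-one mammalian expression vector that delivers both Streptococcus pyogenes Cas9 and a single guide RNA from the same 8.5 kb molecule. It is propagated in E. coli as a high-copy plasmid through a ColE1/pUC-type origin and selected with ampicillin via the β-lactamase gene. An f1 phage origin is also present, along with small annotated remnants of pBR322 bom and rop sequences and a single AAV2 ITR, which are backbone carry-overs rather than functional packaging elements. The record lists no mammalian selection marker or fluorescent reporter.

The guide cassette consists of the human U6 RNA polymerase III promoter followed by a short spacer directed against human ZNF503 (also known as NOLZ-1) and the S. pyogenes gRNA scaffold; a second, partial scaffold fragment is annotated just downstream. The cloning sites used to insert the spacer are not recorded. Cas9 is driven by a hybrid promoter made of the CMV enhancer and chicken β-actin promoter with a hybrid CBA/MVM intron. The coding sequence is annotated as contiguous N- and C-terminal portions that together form the full-length nuclease, followed by a C-terminal nucleoplasmin nuclear localization signal and a bovine growth hormone polyadenylation signal.

According to the record, the guide targets the 3′ end of ZNF503. The associated publication describes CRISPR epitope tagging for ChIP-seq of DNA-binding proteins, so a cut at this position would serve to promote insertion of an epitope tag at the end of the endogenous gene. Any donor template for that step is separate and is not part of this plasmid.
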