Features (pLannotate 1.2.2; 18 found; start..end, strand, type, name):
    253..480     +  intron         hybrid intron: hybrid between chicken β-actin (CBA) and minute virus of mice (MMV) introns (Gray et al., 2011)
    618..2219    +  CDS            Cas9(N): N-terminal portion of Streptococcus pyogenes Cas9 (Zetsche et al., 2015)
   2220..4718    +  CDS            Cas9(C): C-terminal portion of Streptococcus pyogenes Cas9 (Zetsche et al., 2015)
   4719..4766    +  CDS            nucleoplasmin NLS: bipartite nuclear localization signal from nucleoplasmin
   4800..4911    +  polyA_signal   bGH poly(A) signal: bovine growth hormone polyadenylation signal
   5016..5156    +  repeat_region  AAV2 ITR: inverted terminal repeat of adeno-associated virus serotype 2 inverted
   5161..5212    -  misc_feature   bom (fragment): basis of mobility region from pBR322
   5231..5686    +  rep_origin     f1 ori (sequence partly withheld): f1 bacteriophage origin of replication; arrow indicates direction of (+) strand synthesis
   5687..5736    -  misc_feature   bom (fragment): basis of mobility region from pBR322
   5838..5873    -  CDS            rop (fragment): Rop protein, which maintains plasmids at low copy number; rop
   5968..6072    +  promoter       AmpR promoter: bla
   6073..6933    +  CDS            AmpR: β-lactamase; bla; confers resistance to ampicillin, carbenicillin, and related antibiotics
   7104..7692    +  rep_origin     ori: high-copy-number ColE1/pMB1/pBR322/pUC origin of replication
   7754..7994    +  promoter       U6 promoter: RNA polymerase III promoter for human U6 snRNA
   8021..8096    +  misc_RNA       gRNA scaffold: guide RNA scaffold for the Streptococcus pyogenes CRISPR/Cas9 system
   8103..8146    +  misc_RNA       gRNA scaffold (fragment): guide RNA scaffold for the Streptococcus pyogenes CRISPR/Cas9 system
   8193..8478    +  enhancer       CMV enhancer: human cytomegalovirus immediate early enhancer; contains an 18-bp deletion relative to the standard CMV enhancer
   8480..252     +  promoter       chicken β-actin promoter (across the origin): No description available
>Addgene plasmid #135754 | PX330_ZNF503_1 | addgene full sequence | sequence record 269899 | Addgene NGS Result
CACTCTCCCCATCTCCCCCCCCTCCCCACCCCCAATTTTGTATTTATTTATTTTTTAATTATTTTGTGCA
GCGATGGGGGCGGGGGGGGGGGGGGGCGCGCGCCAGGCGGGGCGGGGCGGGGCGAGGGGCGGGGCGGGGC
GAGGCGGAGAGGTGCGGCGGCAGCCAATCAGAGCGGCGCGCTCCGAAAGTTTCCTTTTATGGCGAGGCGG
CGGCGGCGGCGGCCCTATAAAAAGCGAAGCGCGCGGCGGGCGGGAGTCGCTGCGCGCTGCCTTCGCCCCG
TGCCCCGCTCCGCCGCCGCCTCGCGCCGCCCGCCCCGGCTCTGACTGACCGCGTTACTCCCACAGGTGAG
CGGGCGGGACGGCCCTTCTCCTCCGGGCTGTAATTAGCTGAGCAAGAGGTAAGGGTTTAAGGGATGGTTG
GTTGGTGGGGTATTAATGTTTAATTACCTGGAGCACCTGCCTGAAATCACTTTTTTTCAGGTTGGACCGG
TGCCACCATGGACTATAAGGACCACGACGGAGACTACAAGGATCATGATATTGATTACAAAGACGATGAC
GATAAGATGGCCCCAAAGAAGAAGCGGAAGGTCGGTATCCACGGAGTCCCAGCAGCCGACAAGAAGTACA
GCATCGGCCTGGACATCGGCACCAACTCTGTGGGCTGGGCCGTGATCACCGACGAGTACAAGGTGCCCAG
CAAGAAATTCAAGGTGCTGGGCAACACCGACCGGCACAGCATCAAGAAGAACCTGATCGGAGCCCTGCTG
TTCGACAGCGGCGAAACAGCCGAGGCCACCCGGCTGAAGAGAACCGCCAGAAGAAGATACACCAGACGGA
AGAACCGGATCTGCTATCTGCAAGAGATCTTCAGCAACGAGATGGCCAAGGTGGACGACAGCTTCTTCCA
CAGACTGGAAGAGTCCTTCCTGGTGGAAGAGGATAAGAAGCACGAGCGGCACCCCATCTTCGGCAACATC
GTGGACGAGGTGGCCTACCACGAGAAGTACCCCACCATCTACCACCTGAGAAAGAAACTGGTGGACAGCA
CCGACAAGGCCGACCTGCGGCTGATCTATCTGGCCCTGGCCCACATGATCAAGTTCCGGGGCCACTTCCT
GATCGAGGGCGACCTGAACCCCGACAACAGCGACGTGGACAAGCTGTTCATCCAGCTGGTGCAGACCTAC
AACCAGCTGTTCGAGGAAAACCCCATCAACGCCAGCGGCGTGGACGCCAAGGCCATCCTGTCTGCCAGAC
TGAGCAAGAGCAGACGGCTGGAAAATCTGATCGCCCAGCTGCCCGGCGAGAAGAAGAATGGCCTGTTCGG
AAACCTGATTGCCCTGAGCCTGGGCCTGACCCCCAACTTCAAGAGCAACTTCGACCTGGCCGAGGATGCC
AAACTGCAGCTGAGCAAGGACACCTACGACGACGACCTGGACAACCTGCTGGCCCAGATCGGCGACCAGT
ACGCCGACCTGTTTCTGGCCGCCAAGAACCTGTCCGACGCCATCCTGCTGAGCGACATCCTGAGAGTGAA
CACCGAGATCACCAAGGCCCCCCTGAGCGCCTCTATGATCAAGAGATACGACGAGCACCACCAGGACCTG
ACCCTGCTGAAAGCTCTCGTGCGGCAGCAGCTGCCTGAGAAGTACAAAGAGATTTTCTTCGACCAGAGCA
AGAACGGCTACGCCGGCTACATTGACGGCGGAGCCAGCCAGGAAGAGTTCTACAAGTTCATCAAGCCCAT
CCTGGAAAAGATGGACGGCACCGAGGAACTGCTCGTGAAGCTGAACAGAGAGGACCTGCTGCGGAAGCAG
CGGACCTTCGACAACGGCAGCATCCCCCACCAGATCCACCTGGGAGAGCTGCACGCCATTCTGCGGCGGC
AGGAAGATTTTTACCCATTCCTGAAGGACAACCGGGAAAAGATCGAGAAGATCCTGACCTTCCGCATCCC
CTACTACGTGGGCCCTCTGGCCAGGGGAAACAGCAGATTCGCCTGGATGACCAGAAAGAGCGAGGAAACC
ATCACCCCCTGGAACTTCGAGGAAGTGGTGGACAAGGGCGCTTCCGCCCAGAGCTTCATCGAGCGGATGA
CCAACTTCGATAAGAACCTGCCCAACGAGAAGGTGCTGCCCAAGCACAGCCTGCTGTACGAGTACTTCAC
CGTGTATAACGAGCTGACCAAAGTGAAATACGTGACCGAGGGAATGAGAAAGCCCGCCTTCCTGAGCGGC
GAGCAGAAAAAGGCCATCGTGGACCTGCTGTTCAAGACCAACCGGAAAGTGACCGTGAAGCAGCTGAAAG
AGGACTACTTCAAGAAAATCGAGTGCTTCGACTCCGTGGAAATCTCCGGCGTGGAAGATCGGTTCAACGC
CTCCCTGGGCACATACCACGATCTGCTGAAAATTATCAAGGACAAGGACTTCCTGGACAATGAGGAAAAC
GAGGACATTCTGGAAGATATCGTGCTGACCCTGACACTGTTTGAGGACAGAGAGATGATCGAGGAACGGC
TGAAAACCTATGCCCACCTGTTCGACGACAAAGTGATGAAGCAGCTGAAGCGGCGGAGATACACCGGCTG
GGGCAGGCTGAGCCGGAAGCTGATCAACGGCATCCGGGACAAGCAGTCCGGCAAGACAATCCTGGATTTC
CTGAAGTCCGACGGCTTCGCCAACAGAAACTTCATGCAGCTGATCCACGACGACAGCCTGACCTTTAAAG
AGGACATCCAGAAAGCCCAGGTGTCCGGCCAGGGCGATAGCCTGCACGAGCACATTGCCAATCTGGCCGG
CAGCCCCGCCATTAAGAAGGGCATCCTGCAGACAGTGAAGGTGGTGGACGAGCTCGTGAAAGTGATGGGC
CGGCACAAGCCCGAGAACATCGTGATCGAAATGGCCAGAGAGAACCAGACCACCCAGAAGGGACAGAAGA
ACAGCCGCGAGAGAATGAAGCGGATCGAAGAGGGCATCAAAGAGCTGGGCAGCCAGATCCTGAAAGAACA
CCCCGTGGAAAACACCCAGCTGCAGAACGAGAAGCTGTACCTGTACTACCTGCAGAATGGGCGGGATATG
TACGTGGACCAGGAACTGGACATCAACCGGCTGTCCGACTACGATGTGGACCATATCGTGCCTCAGAGCT
TTCTGAAGGACGACTCCATCGACAACAAGGTGCTGACCAGAAGCGACAAGAACCGGGGCAAGAGCGACAA
CGTGCCCTCCGAAGAGGTCGTGAAGAAGATGAAGAACTACTGGCGGCAGCTGCTGAACGCCAAGCTGATT
ACCCAGAGAAAGTTCGACAATCTGACCAAGGCCGAGAGAGGCGGCCTGAGCGAACTGGATAAGGCCGGCT
TCATCAAGAGACAGCTGGTGGAAACCCGGCAGATCACAAAGCACGTGGCACAGATCCTGGACTCCCGGAT
GAACACTAAGTACGACGAGAATGACAAGCTGATCCGGGAAGTGAAAGTGATCACCCTGAAGTCCAAGCTG
GTGTCCGATTTCCGGAAGGATTTCCAGTTTTACAAAGTGCGCGAGATCAACAACTACCACCACGCCCACG
ACGCCTACCTGAACGCCGTCGTGGGAACCGCCCTGATCAAAAAGTACCCTAAGCTGGAAAGCGAGTTCGT
GTACGGCGACTACAAGGTGTACGACGTGCGGAAGATGATCGCCAAGAGCGAGCAGGAAATCGGCAAGGCT
ACCGCCAAGTACTTCTTCTACAGCAACATCATGAACTTTTTCAAGACCGAGATTACCCTGGCCAACGGCG
AGATCCGGAAGCGGCCTCTGATCGAGACAAACGGCGAAACCGGGGAGATCGTGTGGGATAAGGGCCGGGA
TTTTGCCACCGTGCGGAAAGTGCTGAGCATGCCCCAAGTGAATATCGTGAAAAAGACCGAGGTGCAGACA
GGCGGCTTCAGCAAAGAGTCTATCCTGCCCAAGAGGAACAGCGATAAGCTGATCGCCAGAAAGAAGGACT
GGGACCCTAAGAAGTACGGCGGCTTCGACAGCCCCACCGTGGCCTATTCTGTGCTGGTGGTGGCCAAAGT
GGAAAAGGGCAAGTCCAAGAAACTGAAGAGTGTGAAAGAGCTGCTGGGGATCACCATCATGGAAAGAAGC
AGCTTCGAGAAGAATCCCATCGACTTTCTGGAAGCCAAGGGCTACAAAGAAGTGAAAAAGGACCTGATCA
TCAAGCTGCCTAAGTACTCCCTGTTCGAGCTGGAAAACGGCCGGAAGAGAATGCTGGCCTCTGCCGGCGA
ACTGCAGAAGGGAAACGAACTGGCCCTGCCCTCCAAATATGTGAACTTCCTGTACCTGGCCAGCCACTAT
GAGAAGCTGAAGGGCTCCCCCGAGGATAATGAGCAGAAACAGCTGTTTGTGGAACAGCACAAGCACTACC
TGGACGAGATCATCGAGCAGATCAGCGAGTTCTCCAAGAGAGTGATCCTGGCCGACGCTAATCTGGACAA
AGTGCTGTCCGCCTACAACAAGCACCGGGATAAGCCCATCAGAGAGCAGGCCGAGAATATCATCCACCTG
TTTACCCTGACCAATCTGGGAGCCCCTGCCGCCTTCAAGTACTTTGACACCACCATCGACCGGAAGAGGT
ACACCAGCACCAAAGAGGTGCTGGACGCCACCCTGATCCACCAGAGCATCACCGGCCTGTACGAGACACG
GATCGACCTGTCTCAGCTGGGAGGCGACAAAAGGCCGGCGGCCACGAAAAAGGCCGGCCAGGCAAAAAAG
AAAAAGTAAGAATTCCTAGAGCTCGCTGATCAGCCTCGACTGTGCCTTCTAGTTGCCAGCCATCTGTTGT
TTGCCCCTCCCCCGTGCCTTCCTTGACCCTGGAAGGTGCCACTCCCACTGTCCTTTCCTAATAAAATGAG
GAAATTGCATCGCATTGTCTGAGTAGGTGTCATTCTATTCTGGGGGGTGGGGTGGGGCAGGACAGCAAGG
GGGAGGATTGGGAAGAGAATAGCAGGCATGCTGGGGAGCGGCCGCAGGAACCCCTAGTGATGGAGTTGGC
CACTCCCTCTCTGCGCGCTCGCTCGCTCACTGAGGCCGGGCGACCAAAGGTCGCCCGACGCCCGGGCTTT
GCCCGGGCGGCCTCAGTGAGCGAGCGAGCGCGCAGCTGCCTGCAGGGGCGCCTGATGCGGTATTTTCTCC
TTACGCATCTGTGCGGTATTTCACACCGCATA
[95 nt withheld, positions 5213-5307]
T
[46 nt withheld, positions 5309-5354]
C
[141 nt withheld, positions 5356-5496]
CCTTTGACGTTGGAGTCCACGTTCTTT
[37 nt withheld, positions 5524-5560]
ACTCTATCTCGGGCTATTCTTTTGATTTATAAGGGATTTTGCCGATTTCGGTCTATTGGTTAAAAAATGA
GCTGATTTAACAAAAATTTAACGCGAATTTTAACAAAATATTAACGTTTACAATTTTATGGTGCACTCTC
AGTACAATCTGCTCTGATGCCGCATAGTTAAGCCAGCCCCGACACCCGCCAACACCCGCTGACGCGCCCT
GACGGGCTTGTCTGCTCCCGGCATCCGCTTACAGACAAGCTGTGACCGTCTCCGGGAGCTGCATGTGTCA
GAGGTTTTCACCGTCATCACCGAAACGCGCGAGACGAAAGGGCCTCGTGATACGCCTATTTTTATAGGTT
AATGTCATGATAATAATGGTTTCTTAGACGTCAGGTGGCACTTTTCGGGGAAATGTGCGCGGAACCCCTA
TTTGTTTATTTTTCTAAATACATTCAAATATGTATCCGCTCATGAGACAATAACCCTGATAAATGCTTCA
ATAATATTGAAAAAGGAAGAGTATGAGTATTCAACATTTCCGTGTCGCCCTTATTCCCTTTTTTGCGGCA
TTTTGCCTTCCTGTTTTTGCTCACCCAGAAACGCTGGTGAAAGTAAAAGATGCTGAAGATCAGTTGGGTG
CACGAGTGGGTTACATCGAACTGGATCTCAACAGCGGTAAGATCCTTGAGAGTTTTCGCCCCGAAGAACG
TTTTCCAATGATGAGCACTTTTAAAGTTCTGCTATGTGGCGCGGTATTATCCCGTATTGACGCCGGGCAA
GAGCAACTCGGTCGCCGCATACACTATTCTCAGAATGACTTGGTTGAGTACTCACCAGTCACAGAAAAGC
ATCTTACGGATGGCATGACAGTAAGAGAATTATGCAGTGCTGCCATAACCATGAGTGATAACACTGCGGC
CAACTTACTTCTGACAACGATCGGAGGACCGAAGGAGCTAACCGCTTTTTTGCACAACATGGGGGATCAT
GTAACTCGCCTTGATCGTTGGGAACCGGAGCTGAATGAAGCCATACCAAACGACGAGCGTGACACCACGA
TGCCTGTAGCAATGGCAACAACGTTGCGCAAACTATTAACTGGCGAACTACTTACTCTAGCTTCCCGGCA
ACAATTAATAGACTGGATGGAGGCGGATAAAGTTGCAGGACCACTTCTGCGCTCGGCCCTTCCGGCTGGC
TGGTTTATTGCTGATAAATCTGGAGCCGGTGAGCGTGGAAGCCGCGGTATCATTGCAGCACTGGGGCCAG
ATGGTAAGCCCTCCCGTATCGTAGTTATCTACACGACGGGGAGTCAGGCAACTATGGATGAACGAAATAG
ACAGATCGCTGAGATAGGTGCCTCACTGATTAAGCATTGGTAACTGTCAGACCAAGTTTACTCATATATA
CTTTAGATTGATTTAAAACTTCATTTTTAATTTAAAAGGATCTAGGTGAAGATCCTTTTTGATAATCTCA
TGACCAAAATCCCTTAACGTGAGTTTTCGTTCCACTGAGCGTCAGACCCCGTAGAAAAGATCAAAGGATC
TTCTTGAGATCCTTTTTTTCTGCGCGTAATCTGCTGCTTGCAAACAAAAAAACCACCGCTACCAGCGGTG
GTTTGTTTGCCGGATCAAGAGCTACCAACTCTTTTTCCGAAGGTAACTGGCTTCAGCAGAGCGCAGATAC
CAAATACTGTTCTTCTAGTGTAGCCGTAGTTAGGCCACCACTTCAAGAACTCTGTAGCACCGCCTACATA
CCTCGCTCTGCTAATCCTGTTACCAGTGGCTGCTGCCAGTGGCGATAAGTCGTGTCTTACCGGGTTGGAC
TCAAGACGATAGTTACCGGATAAGGCGCAGCGGTCGGGCTGAACGGGGGGTTCGTGCACACAGCCCAGCT
TGGAGCGAACGACCTACACCGAACTGAGATACCTACAGCGTGAGCTATGAGAAAGCGCCACGCTTCCCGA
AGGGAGAAAGGCGGACAGGTATCCGGTAAGCGGCAGGGTCGGAACAGGAGAGCGCACGAGGGAGCTTCCA
GGGGGAAACGCCTGGTATCTTTATAGTCCTGTCGGGTTTCGCCACCTCTGACTTGAGCGTCGATTTTTGT
GATGCTCGTCAGGGGGGCGGAGCCTATGGAAAAACGCCAGCAACGCGGCCTTTTTACGGTTCCTGGCCTT
TTGCTGGCCTTTTGCTCACATGTGAGGGCCTATTTCCCATGATTCCTTCATATTTGCATATACGATACAA
GGCTGTTAGAGAGATAATTGGAATTAATTTGACTGTAAACACAAAGATATTAGTACAAAATACGTGACGT
AGAAAGTAATAATTTCTTGGGTAGTTTGCAGTTTTAAAATTATGTTTTAAAATGGACTATCATATGCTTA
CCGTAACTTGAAAGTATTTCGATTTCTTGGCTTTATATATCTTGTGGAAAGGACGAAACACCGGCGCTGG
GGTATCAGTGGTTTTAGAGCTAGAAATAGCAAGTTAAAATAAGGCTAGTCCGTTATCAACTTGAAAAAGT
GGCACCGAGTCGGTGCTTTTTTGTTTTAGAGCTAGAAATAGCAAGTTAAAATAAGGCTAGTCCGTTTTTA
GCGCGTGCGCCAATTCTGCAGACAAATGGCTCTAGAGGTACCCGTTACATAACTTACGGTAAATGGCCCG
CCTGGCTGACCGCCCAACGACCCCCGCCCATTGACGTCAATAGTAACGCCAATAGGGACTTTCCATTGAC
GTCAATGGGTGGAGTATTTACGGTAAACTGCCCACTTGGCAGTACATCAAGTGTATCATATGCCAAGTAC
GCCCCCTATTGACGTCAATGACGGTAAATGGCCCGCCTGGCATTGTGCCCAGTACATGACCTTATGGGAC
TTTCCTACTTGGCAGTACATCTACGTATTAGTCATCGCTATTACCATGGTCGAGGTGAGCCCCACGTTCT
GCTT
